>Addgene plasmid #142392 | TFORF1449 | addgene full sequence | sequence record 397177 | Addgene NGS Result
TTAATGTAGTCTTATGCAATACTCTTGTAGTCTTGCAACATGGTAACGATGAGTTAGCAACATGCCTTAC
AAGGAGAGAAAAAGCACCGTGCATGCCGATTGGTGGAAGTAAGGTGGTACGATCGTGCCTTATTAGGAAG
GCAACAGACGGGTCTGACATGGATTGGACGAACCACTGAATTGCCGCATTGCAGAGATATTGTATTTAAG
TGCCTAGCTCGATACATAAACGGGTCTCTCTGGTTAGACCAGATCTGAGCCTGGGAGCTCTCTGGCTAAC
TAGGGAACCCACTGCTTAAGCCTCAATAAAGCTTGCCTTGAGTGCTTCAAGTAGTGTGTGCCCGTCTGTT
GTGTGACTCTGGTAACTAGAGATCCCTCAGACCCTTTTAGTCAGTGTGGAAAATCTCTAGCAGTGGCGCC
CGAACAGGGACTTGAAAGCGAAAGGGAAACCAGAGGAGCTCTCTCGACGCAGGACTCGGCTTGCTGAAGC
GCGCACGGCAAGAGGCGAGGGGCGGCGACTGGTGAGTACGCCAAAAATTTTGACTAGCGGAGGCTAGAAG
GAGAGAGATGGGTGCGAGAGCGTCAGTATTAAGCGGGGGAGAATTAGATCGCGATGGGAAAAAATTCGGT
TAAGGCCAGGGGGAAAGAAAAAATATAAATTAAAACATATAGTATGGGCAAGCAGGGAGCTAGAACGATT
CGCAGTTAATCCTGGCCTGTTAGAAACATCAGAAGGCTGTAGACAAATACTGGGACAGCTACAACCATCC
CTTCAGACAGGATCAGAAGAACTTAGATCATTATATAATACAGTAGCAACCCTCTATTGTGTGCATCAAA
GGATAGAGATAAAAGACACCAAGGAAGCTTTAGACAAGATAGAGGAAGAGCAAAACAAAAGTAAGACCAC
CGCACAGCAAGCGGCCGCTGATCTTCAGACCTGGAGGAGGAGATATGAGGGACAATTGGAGAAGTGAATT
ATATAAATATAAAGTAGTAAAAATTGAACCATTAGGAGTAGCACCCACCAAGGCAAAGAGAAGAGTGGTG
CAGAGAGAAAAAAGAGCAGTGGGAATAGGAGCTTTGTTCCTTGGGTTCTTGGGAGCAGCAGGAAGCACTA
TGGGCGCAGCGTCAATGACGCTGACGGTACAGGCCAGACAATTATTGTCTGGTATAGTGCAGCAGCAGAA
CAATTTGCTGAGGGCTATTGAGGCGCAACAGCATCTGTTGCAACTCACAGTCTGGGGCATCAAGCAGCTC
CAGGCAAGAATCCTGGCTGTGGAAAGATACCTAAAGGATCAACAGCTCCTGGGGATTTGGGGTTGCTCTG
GAAAACTCATTTGCACCACTGCTGTGCCTTGGAATGCTAGTTGGAGTAATAAATCTCTGGAACAGATTTG
GAATCACACGACCTGGATGGAGTGGGACAGAGAAATTAACAATTACACAAGCTTAATACACTCCTTAATT
GAAGAATCGCAAAACCAGCAAGAAAAGAATGAACAAGAATTATTGGAATTAGATAAATGGGCAAGTTTGT
GGAATTGGTTTAACATAACAAATTGGCTGTGGTATATAAAATTATTCATAATGATAGTAGGAGGCTTGGT
AGGTTTAAGAATAGTTTTTGCTGTACTTTCTATAGTGAATAGAGTTAGGCAGGGATATTCACCATTATCG
TTTCAGACCCACCTCCCAACCCCGAGGGGACCCATGCATTGCATCTCAATTAGTCAGCAACCAGGTGTGG
AAAGTCCCCAGGCTCCCCAGCAGGCAGAAGTATGCAAAGCATGCGTCTCAATTAGTCAGCAACCATAGTC
CCGCCCCTAACTCCGCCCATCCCGCCCCTAACTCCGCCCAGTTCCGCCCATTCTCCGCCCCATGGCTGAC
TAATTTTTTTTATTTATGCAGAGGCCGAGGCCGCCTCGGCCTCTGAGCTATTCCAGAAGTAGTGAGGAGG
CTTTTTTGGAGGCCTAGGCTTTTGCAAAAAGCTTTCTAGAGGTACCACCGGAGCTTACCATGACCGAGTA
CAAGCCCACGGTGCGCCTCGCCACCCGCGACGACGTCCCCAGGGCCGTACGCACCCTCGCCGCCGCGTTC
GCCGACTACCCCGCCACGCGCCACACCGTCGATCCGGACCGCCACATCGAGCGGGTCACCGAGCTGCAAG
AACTCTTCCTCACGCGCGTCGGGCTCGACATCGGCAAGGTGTGGGTCGCGGACGACGGCGCCGCCGTGGC
GGTCTGGACCACGCCGGAGAGCGTCGAAGCGGGGGCGGTGTTCGCCGAGATCGGCCCGCGCATGGCCGAG
TTGAGCGGTTCCCGGCTGGCCGCGCAGCAACAGATGGAAGGCCTCCTGGCGCCGCACCGGCCCAAGGAGC
CCGCGTGGTTCCTGGCCACCGTCGGCGTCTCGCCCGACCACCAGGGCAAGGGTCTGGGCAGCGCCGTCGT
GCTCCCCGGAGTGGAGGCGGCCGAGCGCGCCGGGGTGCCCGCCTTCCTGGAGACCTCCGCGCCCCGCAAC
CTCCCCTTCTACGAGCGGCTCGGCTTCACCGTCACCGCCGACGTCGAGGTGCCCGAAGGACCGCGCACCT
GGTGCATGACCCGCAAGCCCGGTGCCAGTTAACGAATTCTAGATCTTGAGACAAATGGCAGTATTCATCC
ACAATTTTAAAAGAAAAGGGGGGATTGGGGGGTACAGTGCAGGGGAAAGAATAGTAGACATAATAGCAAC
AGACATACAAACTAAAGAATTACAAAAACAAATTACAAAAATTCAAAATTTTCGGGTTTATTACAGGGAC
AGCAGAGATCCACTTTGGCGCCGGCTCGAGGCCTGCAGGTGCAAAGATGGATAAAGTTTTAAACAGAGAG
GAATCTTTGCAGCTAATGGACCTTCTAGGTCTTGAAAGGAGTGGGAATTGGCTCCGGTGCCCGTCAGTGG
GCAGAGCGCACATCGCCCACAGTCCCCGAGAAGTTGGGGGGAGGGGTCGGCAATTGAACCGGTGCCTAGA
GAAGGTGGCGCGGGGTAAACTGGGAAAGTGATGTCGTGTACTGGCTCCGCCTTTTTCCCGAGGGTGGGGG
AGAACCGTATATAAGTGCAGTAGTCGCCGTGAACGTTCTTTTTCGCAACGGGTTTGCCGCCAGAACACAG
GTAAGTGCCGTGTGTGGTTCCCGCGGGCCTGGCCTCTTTACGGGTTATGGCCCTTGCGTGCCTTGAATTA
CTTCCACCTGGCTGCAGTACGTGATTCTTGATCCCGAGCTTCGGGTTGGAAGTGGGTGGGAGAGTTCGAG
GCCTTGCGCTTAAGGAGCCCCTTCGCCTCGTGCTTGAGTTGAGGCCTGGCCTGGGCGCTGGGGCCGCCGC
GTGCGAATCTGGTGGCACCTTCGCGCCTGTCTCGCTGCTTTCGATAAGTCTCTAGCCATTTAAAATTTTT
GATGACCTGCTGCGACGCTTTTTTTCTGGCAAGATAGTCTTGTAAATGCGGGCCAAGATCTGCACACTGG
TATTTCGGTTTTTGGGGCCGCGGGCGGCGACGGGGCCCGTGCGTCCCAGCGCACATGTTCGGCGAGGCGG
GGCCTGCGAGCGCGGCCACCGAGAATCGGACGGGGGTAGTCTCAAGCTGGCCGGCCTGCTCTGGTGCCTG
GCCTCGCGCCGCCGTGTATCGCCCCGCCCTGGGCGGCAAGGCTGGCCCGGTCGGCACCAGTTGCGTGAGC
GGAAAGATGGCCGCTTCCCGGCCCTGCTGCAGGGAGCTCAAAATGGAGGACGCGGCGCTCGGGAGAGCGG
GCGGGTGAGTCACCCACACAAAGGAAAAGGGCCTTTCCGTCCTCAGCCGTCGCTTCATGTGACTCCACGG
AGTACCGGGCGCCGTCCAGGCACCTCGATTAGTTCTCGAGCTTTTGGAGTACGTCGTCTTTAGGTTGGGG
GGAGGGGTTTTATGCGATGGAGTTTCCCCACACTGAGTGGGTGGAGACTGAAGTTAGGCCAGCTTGGCAC
TTGATGTAATTCTCCTTGGAATTTGCCCTTTTTGAGTTTGGATCTTGGTTCATTCTCAAGCCTCAGACAG
TGGTTCAAAGTTTTTTTCTTCCATTTCAGGTGTCGTGAGGCTAGCACCGCCACCATGAAACTGTCCGTCC
TACCCCCTCGCTCCCTCCTCGCCCCCTACACCGTGTTGTGCTGCCCACCAGACTCGGAGAAGCCGCGGCT
GTCCCCGGAACCCTCCGAGCGGCGCCCTCAGGCCCCCGCCAAAAAGCTCCGCAAGCCGAGGACCATCTAC
TCCAGCCTGCAGCTGCAGCACCTAAACCAGCGTTTCCAGCACACGCAGTACCTGGCGCTGCCCGAGAGGG
CCCAGCTGGCAGCGCAGCTCGGCCTCACCCAGACCCAGGTAAAGATCTGGTTTCAGAACAAACGCTCCAA
GTATAAGAAGCTCCTGAAGCAGAATTCTGGGGGGCAGGAAGGGGACTTCCCTGGGAGGACCTTCTCTGTG
TCTCCCTGCTCCCCACCCCTCCCCTCCCTCTGGGATCTACCCAAGGCAGGGACCCTGCCCACCAGTGGCT
ATGGCAACAGCTTTGGAGCCTGGTATCAGCATCACTCCTCAGATGTCCTGGCTTCGCCTCAGATGATGTA
GTAATGAACTAGTCCGTAACTTGAAAGTATTTCGATTTCTTGGCTTTATATATCTTGTGGAAAGGACGAC
GTCATTTGATAAGATGAAGTCACACGCGTTAAGTCGACAATCAACCTCTGGATTACAAAATTTGTGAAAG
ATTGACTGGTATTCTTAACTATGTTGCTCCTTTTACGCTATGTGGATACGCTGCTTTAATGCCTTTGTAT
CATGCTATTGCTTCCCGTATGGCTTTCATTTTCTCCTCCTTGTATAAATCCTGGTTGCTGTCTCTTTATG
AGGAGTTGTGGCCCGTTGTCAGGCAACGTGGCGTGGTGTGCACTGTGTTTGCTGACGCAACCCCCACTGG
TTGGGGCATTGCCACCACCTGTCAGCTCCTTTCCGGGACTTTCGCTTTCCCCCTCCCTATTGCCACGGCG
GAACTCATCGCCGCCTGCCTTGCCCGCTGCTGGACAGGGGCTCGGCTGTTGGGCACTGACAATTCCGTGG
TGTTGTCGGGGAAATCATCGTCCTTTCCTTGGCTGCTCGCCTGTGTTGCCACCTGGATTCTGCGCGGGAC
GTCCTTCTGCTACGTCCCTTCGGCCCTCAATCCAGCGGACCTTCCTTCCCGCGGCCTGCTGCCGGCTCTG
CGGCCTCTTCCGCGTCTTCGCCTTCGCCCTCAGACGAGTCGGATCTCCCTTTGGGCCGCCTCCCCGCGTC
GACTTTAAGACCAATGACTTACAAGGCAGCTGTAGATCTTAGCCACTTTTTAAAAGAAAAGGGGGGACTG
GAAGGGCTAATTCACTCCCAACGAAGACAAGATCTGCTTTTTGCTTGTACTGGGTCTCTCTGGTTAGACC
AGATCTGAGCCTGGGAGCTCTCTGGCTAACTAGGGAACCCACTGCTTAAGCCTCAATAAAGCTTGCCTTG
AGTGCTTCAAGTAGTGTGTGCCCGTCTGTTGTGTGACTCTGGTAACTAGAGATCCCTCAGACCCTTTTAG
TCAGTGTGGAAAATCTCTAGCAGTACGTATAGTAGTTCATGTCATCTTATTATTCAGTATTTATAACTTG
CAAAGAAATGAATATCAGAGAGTGAGAGGAACTTGTTTATTGCAGCTTATAATGGTTACAAATAAAGCAA
TAGCATCACAAATTTCACAAATAAAGCATTTTTTTCACTGCATTCTAGTTGTGGTTTGTCCAAACTCATC
AATGTATCTTATCATGTCTGGCTCTAGCTATCCCGCCCCTAACTCCGCCCATCCCGCCCCTAACTCCGCC
CAGTTCCGCCCATTCTCCGCCCCATGGCTGACTAATTTTTTTTATTTATGCAGAGGCCGAGGCCGCCTCG
GCCTCTGAGCTATTCCAGAAGTAGTGAGGAGGCTTTTTTGGAGGCCTAGGGACGTACCCAATTCGCCCTA
TAGTGAGTCGTATTACGCGCGCTCACTGGCCGTCGTTTTACAACGTCGTGACTGGGAAAACCCTGGCGTT
ACCCAACTTAATCGCCTTGCAGCACATCCCCCTTTCGCCAGCTGGCGTAATAGCGAAGAGGCCCGCACCG
ATCGCCCTTCCCAACAGTTGCGCAGCCTGAATGGCGAATGGG
[124 nt withheld, positions 6203-6326]
C
[91 nt withheld, positions 6328-6418]
A
[49 nt withheld, positions 6420-6468]
CCTTTGACGTTGGAGTCCACGTTCTTT
[37 nt withheld, positions 6496-6532]
ACCCTATCTCGGTCTATTCTTTTGATTTATAAGGGATTTTGCCGATTTCGGCCTATTGGTTAAAAAATGA
GCTGATTTAACAAAAATTTAACGCGAATTTTAACAAAATATTAACGCTTACAATTTAGGTGGCACTTTTC
GGGGAAATGTGCGCGGAACCCCTATTTGTTTATTTTTCTAAATACATTCAAATATGTATCCGCTCATGAG
ACAATAACCCTGATAAATGCTTCAATAATATTGAAAAAGGAAGAGTATGAGTATTCAACATTTCCGTGTC
GCCCTTATTCCCTTTTTTGCGGCATTTTGCCTTCCTGTTTTTGCTCACCCAGAAACGCTGGTGAAAGTAA
AAGATGCTGAAGATCAGTTGGGTGCACGAGTGGGTTACATCGAACTGGATCTCAACAGCGGTAAGATCCT
TGAGAGTTTTCGCCCCGAAGAACGTTTTCCAATGATGAGCACTTTTAAAGTTCTGCTATGTGGCGCGGTA
TTATCCCGTATTGACGCCGGGCAAGAGCAACTCGGTCGCCGCATACACTATTCTCAGAATGACTTGGTTG
AGTACTCACCAGTCACAGAAAAGCATCTTACGGATGGCATGACAGTAAGAGAATTATGCAGTGCTGCCAT
AACCATGAGTGATAACACTGCGGCCAACTTACTTCTGACAACGATCGGAGGACCGAAGGAGCTAACCGCT
TTTTTGCACAACATGGGGGATCATGTAACTCGCCTTGATCGTTGGGAACCGGAGCTGAATGAAGCCATAC
CAAACGACGAGCGTGACACCACGATGCCTGTAGCAATGGCAACAACGTTGCGCAAACTATTAACTGGCGA
ACTACTTACTCTAGCTTCCCGGCAACAATTAATAGACTGGATGGAGGCGGATAAAGTTGCAGGACCACTT
CTGCGCTCGGCCCTTCCGGCTGGCTGGTTTATTGCTGATAAATCTGGAGCCGGTGAGCGTGGGTCTCGCG
GTATCATTGCAGCACTGGGGCCAGATGGTAAGCCCTCCCGTATCGTAGTTATCTACACGACGGGGAGTCA
GGCAACTATGGATGAACGAAATAGACAGATCGCTGAGATAGGTGCCTCACTGATTAAGCATTGGTAACTG
TCAGACCAAGTTTACTCATATATACTTTAGATTGATTTAAAACTTCATTTTTAATTTAAAAGGATCTAGG
TGAAGATCCTTTTTGATAATCTCATGACCAAAATCCCTTAACGTGAGTTTTCGTTCCACTGAGCGTCAGA
CCCCGTAGAAAAGATCAAAGGATCTTCTTGAGATCCTTTTTTTCTGCGCGTAATCTGCTGCTTGCAAACA
AAAAAACCACCGCTACCAGCGGTGGTTTGTTTGCCGGATCAAGAGCTACCAACTCTTTTTCCGAAGGTAA
CTGGCTTCAGCAGAGCGCAGATACCAAATACTGTTCTTCTAGTGTAGCCGTAGTTAGGCCACCACTTCAA
GAACTCTGTAGCACCGCCTACATACCTCGCTCTGCTAATCCTGTTACCAGTGGCTGCTGCCAGTGGCGAT
AAGTCGTGTCTTACCGGGTTGGACTCAAGACGATAGTTACCGGATAAGGCGCAGCGGTCGGGCTGAACGG
GGGGTTCGTGCACACAGCCCAGCTTGGAGCGAACGACCTACACCGAACTGAGATACCTACAGCGTGAGCT
ATGAGAAAGCGCCACGCTTCCCGAAGGGAGAAAGGCGGACAGGTATCCGGTAAGCGGCAGGGTCGGAACA
GGAGAGCGCACGAGGGAGCTTCCAGGGGGAAACGCCTGGTATCTTTATAGTCCTGTCGGGTTTCGCCACC
TCTGACTTGAGCGTCGATTTTTGTGATGCTCGTCAGGGGGGCGGAGCCTATGGAAAAACGCCAGCAACGC
GGCCTTTTTACGGTTCCTGGCCTTTTGCTGGCCTTTTGCTCACATGTTCTTTCCTGCGTTATCCCCTGAT
TCTGTGGATAACCGTATTACCGCCTTTGAGTGAGCTGATACCGCTCGCCGCAGCCGAACGACCGAGCGCA
GCGAGTCAGTGAGCGAGGAAGCGGAAGAGCGCCCAATACGCAAACCGCCTCTCCCCGCGCGTTGGCCGAT
TCATTAATGCAGCTGGCACGACAGGTTTCCCGACTGGAAAGCGGGCAGTGAGCGCAACGCAATTAATGTG
AGTTAGCTCACTCATTAGGCACCCCAGGCTTTACACTTTATGCTTCCGGCTCGTATGTTGTGTGGAATTG
TGAGCGGATAACAATTTCACACAGGAAACAGCTATGACCATGATTACGCCAAGCGCGCAATTAACCCTCA
CTAAAGGGAACAAAAGCTGGAGCTGCAAGC
Features (pLannotate 1.2.2; 31 found; start..end, strand, type, name):
      5..231     +  promoter       RSV promoter: Rous sarcoma virus enhancer/promoter
    232..412     +  LTR            5' LTR (truncated): truncated 5' long terminal repeat (LTR) from HIV-1
    459..584     +  misc_feature   HIV-1 Ψ: packaging signal of human immunodeficiency virus type 1
    568..931     +  CDS            HIV-1 gag (fragment): gag protein from human immunodeficiency virus 1; gag
   1077..1310    +  misc_feature   RRE: The Rev response element (RRE) of HIV-1 allows for Rev-dependent mRNA export from the nucleus to the cytoplasm.
   1687..1713    +  CDS            Rev (fragment): human immunodeficiency virus 1 (HIV-1) Rev protein; rev; enhances nuclear export of unspliced and incompletely spliced viral mRNAs
   1720..1743    +  promoter       SV40 promoter (fragment): SV40 early promoter
   1744..1815    +  promoter       SV40 promoter (fragment): SV40 enhancer and early promoter
   1839..1974    +  rep_origin     SV40 ori: SV40 origin of replication
   2020..2616    +  CDS            PuroR (fragment): puromycin N-acetyltransferase; pac from Streptomyces; confers resistance to puromycin
   2665..2782    +  misc_feature   cPPT/CTS: central polypurine tract and central termination sequence of HIV-1
   2847..2913    +  CDS            small t antigen (fragment): SV40 (simian virus 40) small t antigen
   2920..4098    +  promoter       EF-1α promoter: strong constitutive promoter for human elongation factor EF-1α
   4121..4618    +  CDS            DLX4 (fragment): DLX4_HUMAN - Also known as BP1, DLX7, DLX8, DLX9. Experimental evidence at protein level: Swiss-Prot protein existence level 1. May play a role in determining the production of hemoglobin S. May act as a repressor. During embryonic development, plays a role in palatogenesis. From Homo sapiens (Human).
   4634..4687    +  promoter       U6 promoter (fragment): RNA polymerase III promoter for human U6 snRNA
   4729..5317    +  misc_feature   WPRE: woodchuck hepatitis virus posttranscriptional regulatory element
   5368..5387    +  misc_feature   cPPT/CTS (fragment): central polypurine tract and central termination sequence of HIV-1
   5389..5622    +  LTR            3' LTR (ΔU3): self-inactivating 3' long terminal repeat (LTR) from HIV-1
   5700..5821    +  polyA_signal   SV40 poly(A) signal: SV40 polyadenylation signal
   5861..5996    +  rep_origin     SV40 ori: SV40 origin of replication
   6017..6035    -  promoter       T7 promoter: promoter for bacteriophage T7 RNA polymerase
   6043..6198    +  CDS            lacZα (fragment): LacZα fragment of β-galactosidase; lacZ fragment
   6203..6631    +  rep_origin     f1 ori (sequence partly withheld): f1 bacteriophage origin of replication; arrow indicates direction of (+) strand synthesis
   6684..6788    +  promoter       AmpR promoter: bla
   6789..7649    +  CDS            AmpR: β-lactamase; bla; confers resistance to ampicillin, carbenicillin, and related antibiotics
   7820..8408    +  rep_origin     ori: high-copy-number ColE1/pMB1/pBR322/pUC origin of replication
   8591..8683    +  CDS            lacI (fragment): lac repressor; lacI; The lac repressor binds to the lac operator to inhibit transcription in E. coli. This inhibition can be relieved by adding lactose or isopropyl-β-D-thiogalactopyranoside (IPTG).
   8696..8717    +  protein_bind   CAP binding site: CAP binding activates transcription in the presence of cAMP. E. coli catabolite activator protein
   8732..8762    +  promoter       lac promoter: promoter for the E. coli lac operon
   8770..8786    +  protein_bind   lac operator: The lac repressor binds to the lac operator to inhibit transcription in E. coli. This inhibition can be relieved by adding lactose or isopropyl-β-D-thiogalactopyranoside (IPTG). lac repressor encoded by lacI
   8831..8849    +  promoter       T3 promoter: promoter for bacteriophage T3 RNA polymerase
