[The description below was written by a language model from this plasmid's Addgene catalogue record and pLannotate feature annotations shown in this document.]
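Description:
TFORF1449 is a third-generation-style, self-inactivating lentiviral expression plasmid built on the pLX_TRC317 backbone and carrying the human homeobox transcription factor DLX4 as its open reading frame. It belongs to a barcoded transcription factor ORF collection in which each ORF is paired with a unique 24-bp barcode, so that the factor present in a given cell can be identified in pooled overexpression screens, such as those used to study directed differentiation. In bacteria the plasmid is maintained through a high-copy ColE1/pUC-type origin and selected with ampicillin via β-lactamase. An f1 origin and remnants of lac and phage T7/T3 promoter elements are also present in the backbone. The depositor notes that recombination can occur, as is common for LTR-containing plasmids.

The viral genome is driven by an RSV promoter fused to a truncated HIV-1 5' LTR, followed by the Ψ packaging signal with a partial gag sequence and the Rev response element for export of the full-length RNA. It ends in a ΔU3 3' LTR that inactivates the LTR promoter after integration, with an SV40 polyadenylation signal downstream. Within this unit, an SV40 early promoter/origin region drives puromycin N-acetyltransferase for selection of transduced mammalian cells. A central polypurine tract follows, an element that aids nuclear import of the viral DNA. The EF-1α promoter then provides strong constitutive expression of DLX4, and a WPRE downstream enhances transcript stability and expression. The annotation does not mark the barcode. A short U6 promoter-like fragment is annotated between the ORF and the WPRE, but the record does not explain its role. The annotated DLX4 match covers somewhat less than the stated insert size.
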