Addgene plasmid #142392: TFORF1449
Purpose: Lentiviral vector for overexpressing transcription factor ORFs with unique 24-bp barcodes. Barcodes facilitate identification of transcription factors in pooled screens.
Depositing lab: Feng Zhang. Depositing organization: Broad Institute. Publication: A transcription factor atlas of directed differentiation. Joung J, Ma S, Tay T, Geiger-Schuller KR, Kirchgatterer PC, Verdine VK, Guo B, Arias-Garcia MA, Allen WE, Singh A, Kuksenko O, Abudayyeh OO, Gootenberg JS, Fu Z, Macrae RK, Buenrostro JD, Regev A, Zhang F. Cell. 2023 Jan 5;186(1):209-229.e26. doi: 10.1016/j.cell.2022.11.026. PubMed 36608654.
Backbone
  Vector backbone: pLX_TRC317
  Backbone manufacturer: Broad Institute Genetic Perturbation Platform
  Backbone size w/o insert (bp): 8264
  Vector type: Mammalian Expression, Lentiviral
  Selectable markers: Puromycin
Growth in bacteria
  Bacterial resistance: Ampicillin, 100 μg/mL
  Growth temperature: 37°C
  Growth strain: NEB Stable
  Copy number: High Copy
Gene/Insert
  Gene/Insert name: DLX4
  Species: H. sapiens (human)
  Insert size (bp): 608
  Entrez Gene: DLX4 (a.k.a. BP1, DLX7, DLX8, DLX9, OFC15)
  Promoter: EF1a
  Cloning method: Unknown
  Sequencing primers: 5′ GGGTGGAGACTGAAGTTAGGCCAG; 3′ CACATAGCGTAAAAGGAGCAACATAG
Terms and licenses: Academic/Nonprofit Terms; Industry Terms: Not Available to Industry
Depositor comments: XM_017024291,NM_001934,ENST00000411890 . The transcription factor ORF portion of this plasmid was synthesized by Genewiz. Please test multiple small colonies in case of plasmid recombination. To make this collection available in a timely manner, a portion of this collection was not fully sequenced by Addgene. If an Addgene verified full plasmid sequence is not available, please contact us prior to placing an order to request the full sequence.
How to cite: TFORF1449 was a gift from Feng Zhang (Addgene plasmid # 142392 ; http://n2t.net/addgene:142392 ; RRID:Addgene_142392)
