>Addgene plasmid #142392 | TFORF1449 | depositor partial sequence | sequence record 279314 | Insert
ACCGCCACCATGAAACTGTCCGTCCTACCCCCTCGCTCCCTCCTCGCCCCCTACACCGTGTTGTGCTGCC
CACCAGACTCGGAGAAGCCGCGGCTGTCCCCGGAACCCTCCGAGCGGCGCCCTCAGGCCCCCGCCAAAAA
GCTCCGCAAGCCGAGGACCATCTACTCCAGCCTGCAGCTGCAGCACCTAAACCAGCGTTTCCAGCACACG
CAGTACCTGGCGCTGCCCGAGAGGGCCCAGCTGGCAGCGCAGCTCGGCCTCACCCAGACCCAGGTAAAGA
TCTGGTTTCAGAACAAACGCTCCAAGTATAAGAAGCTCCTGAAGCAGAATTCTGGGGGGCAGGAAGGGGA
CTTCCCTGGGAGGACCTTCTCTGTGTCTCCCTGCTCCCCACCCCTCCCCTCCCTCTGGGATCTACCCAAG
GCAGGGACCCTGCCCACCAGTGGCTATGGCAACAGCTTTGGAGCCTGGTATCAGCATCACTCCTCAGATG
TCCTGGCTTCGCCTCAGATGATGTAGTAATGAACTAGTCCGTAACTTGAAAGTATTTCGATTTCTTGGCT
TTATATATCTTGTGGAAAGGACGACGTCATTTGATAAGATGAAGTCAC
