>Addgene plasmid #142392 | TFORF1449 | depositor partial sequence | sequence record 279315 | Barcode
CGTCATTTGATAAGATGAAGTCAC
